Addgene plasmid #208801: pET28a-DONSON-Δ24
Purpose: Xenopus laevis His6-Myc-DONSON (1-24aa removed)
Depositing lab: Aga Gambus. Depositing organization: University of Birmingham. Publication: The structural mechanism of dimeric DONSON in replicative helicase activation. Cvetkovic MA, Passaretti P, Butryn A, Reynolds-Winczura A, Kingsley G, Skagia A, Fernandez-Cuesta C, Poovathumkadavil D, George R, Chauhan AS, Jhujh SS, Stewart GS, Gambus A, Costa A. Mol Cell. 2023 Nov 16;83(22):4017-4031.e9. doi: 10.1016/j.molcel.2023.09.029. Epub 2023 Oct 10. PubMed 37820732.
Backbone
  Vector backbone: pET28a
  Backbone size w/o insert (bp): 5369
  Total vector size (bp): 6985
  Vector type: Bacterial Expression
Growth in bacteria
  Bacterial resistance: Kanamycin, 50 μg/mL
  Growth temperature: 37°C
  Growth strain: DH5alpha
  Growth instructions: Expression overnight at 18°C
  Copy number: High Copy
Gene/Insert
  Gene/Insert name: DONSON (alt name: Protein downstream neighbor of son homolog)
  Species: X. laevis (frog)
  Insert size (bp): 1722
  Mutation: Δ24, deletion of 1-24aa
  GenBank ID: NM_001095087.1 NP_001088556.1
  Entrez Gene: donson.L (a.k.a. XELAEV_18011478mg, donson)
  Promoter: T7
  Tag / fusion protein: His (N terminal on insert); Myc (N terminal on insert)
  Cloning method: Unknown
  Sequencing primers: 5′ TAATACGACTCACTATAGGG; 3′ GCTAGTTATTGCTCAGCGG
Terms and licenses: Academic/Nonprofit Terms; Industry Terms: Not Available to Industry
How to cite: pET28a-DONSON-Δ24 was a gift from Aga Gambus (Addgene plasmid # 208801 ; http://n2t.net/addgene:208801 ; RRID:Addgene_208801)
