[The description below was written by a language model from this plasmid's Addgene catalogue record and pLannotate feature annotations shown in this document.]
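Description:
pET28a-DONSON-Δ24 is a bacterial expression plasmid of about 7 kb, built on the pET28a backbone, for producing a truncated form of Xenopus laevis DONSON (protein downstream neighbor of son homolog, donson.L) in E. coli. The plasmid is selected with kanamycin through an aph(3')-Ia aminoglycoside phosphotransferase gene and replicates from a ColE1/pMB1-type origin. The backbone also carries the bom and rop elements derived from pBR322, remnants of the tetracycline resistance gene, and an f1 phage origin. The catalogue lists it as high copy, although rop normally moderates copy number.

The insert lacks the first 24 amino acids of DONSON and is fused at its N terminus to a His6 tag and a Myc epitope. The annotation detects the His tag just downstream of the T7 gene 10 ribosome binding site. The Myc tag was not called as a feature, though there is an unannotated gap between the His tag and the DONSON match. The coding region is annotated by homology to human DONSON, but the record states the species as frog. Expression is driven by a T7 promoter with an adjacent lac operator, and the plasmid supplies its own lacI repressor, so transcription requires a host providing T7 RNA polymerase and is induced with IPTG. A T7 terminator closes the cassette. The backbone's C-terminal His sequence is also annotated downstream of the insert, but the record does not indicate whether it is translated.

The construct serves to express and affinity-purify the recombinant Δ24 mutant protein. The associated work concerns the structural mechanism by which dimeric DONSON activates the replicative helicase, which suggests the mutant is used to test the function of the N-terminal residues.
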