Features (pLannotate 1.2.2; 20 found; start..end, strand, type, name):
      1..429     +  rep_origin     f1 ori (sequence partly withheld): f1 bacteriophage origin of replication; arrow indicates direction of (+) strand synthesis
    482..539     +  promoter       AmpR promoter (fragment): bla
    548..1363    -  CDS            KanR: aminoglycoside phosphotransferase; aph(3')-Ia; confers resistance to kanamycin in bacteria or G418 (Geneticin®) in eukaryotes
   1485..2073    +  rep_origin     ori: high-copy-number ColE1/pMB1/pBR322/pUC origin of replication
   2259..2398    -  misc_feature   bom: basis of mobility region from pBR322
   2500..2691    -  CDS            rop: Rop protein, which maintains plasmids at low copy number; rop
   2708..3088    +  CDS            YPB1_ECOLX: Protein predicted: Swiss-Prot protein existence level 4. From Escherichia coli.
   3160..3451    -  CDS            TcR (fragment): tetracycline efflux protein; tet; confers resistance to tetracycline
   3466..3487    -  protein_bind   CAP binding site: CAP binding activates transcription in the presence of cAMP. E. coli catabolite activator protein
   3500..4582    -  CDS            lacI: lac repressor; lacI; The lac repressor binds to the lac operator to inhibit transcription in E. coli. This inhibition can be relieved by adding lactose or isopropyl-β-D-thiogalactopyranoside (IPTG).
   4583..4660    -  promoter       lacI promoter: lacI
   4668..4947    -  CDS            TcR (fragment): tetracycline efflux protein; tet; confers resistance to tetracycline
   4969..4987    +  promoter       T7 promoter: promoter for bacteriophage T7 RNA polymerase
   4988..5012    +  protein_bind   lac operator: The lac repressor binds to the lac operator to inhibit transcription in E. coli. This inhibition can be relieved by adding lactose or isopropyl-β-D-thiogalactopyranoside (IPTG). lac repressor encoded by lacI
   5027..5049    +  RBS            RBS: efficient ribosome binding site from bacteriophage T7 gene 10 (Olins and Rangwala, 1989)
   5062..5079    +  CDS            7xHis (fragment): 6xHis affinity tag
   5230..6774    +  CDS            DONSON (fragment): DONS_HUMAN - Also known as C21orf60. Experimental evidence at protein level: Swiss-Prot protein existence level 1. Replisome component that maintains genome stability by protecting stalled or damaged replication forks. After the induction of replication stress, required for the stabilization of stalled replication forks, the efficient activation of the intra-S-phase and G/2M cell-cycle checkpoints and the maintenance of genome stability. From Homo sapiens (Human).
   6818..6835    +  CDS            9xHis (fragment): 9xHis affinity tag
   6845..6894    +  CDS            SET1 (fragment): solubility-enhancement tag derived from T7 phage gene 10B
   6902..6949    +  terminator     T7 terminator: transcription terminator for bacteriophage T7 RNA polymerase
>Addgene plasmid #208801 | pET28a-DONSON-Δ24 | addgene full sequence | sequence record 422071 | Addgene NGS Result
[124 nt withheld, positions 1-124]
C
[91 nt withheld, positions 126-216]
A
[49 nt withheld, positions 218-266]
CCTTTGACGTTGGAGTCCACGTTCTTT
[37 nt withheld, positions 294-330]
ACCCTATCTCGGTCTATTCTTTTGATTTATAAGGGATTTTGCCGATTTCGGCCTATTGGTTAAAAAATGA
GCTGATTTAACAAAAATTTAACGCGAATTTTAACAAAATATTAACGCTTACAATTTAGGTGGCACTTTTC
GGGGAAATGTGCGCGGAACCCCTATTTGTTTATTTTTCTAAATACATTCAAATATGTATCCGCTCATGAA
TTAATTCTTAGAAAAACTCATCGAGCATCAAATGAAACTGCAATTTATTCATATCAGGATTATCAATACC
ATATTTTTGAAAAAGCCGTTTCTGTAATGAAGGAGAAAACTCACCGAGGCAGTTCCATAGGATGGCAAGA
TCCTGGTATCGGTCTGCGATTCCGACTCGTCCAACATCAATACAACCTATTAATTTCCCCTCGTCAAAAA
TAAGGTTATCAAGTGAGAAATCACCATGAGTGACGACTGAATCCGGTGAGAATGGCAAAAGTTTATGCAT
TTCTTTCCAGACTTGTTCAACAGGCCAGCCATTACGCTCGTCATCAAAATCACTCGCATCAACCAAACCG
TTATTCATTCGTGATTGCGCCTGAGCGAGACGAAATACGCGATCGCTGTTAAAAGGACAATTACAAACAG
GAATCGAATGCAACCGGCGCAGGAACACTGCCAGCGCATCAACAATATTTTCACCTGAATCAGGATATTC
TTCTAATACCTGGAATGCTGTTTTCCCGGGGATCGCAGTGGTGAGTAACCATGCATCATCAGGAGTACGG
ATAAAATGCTTGATGGTCGGAAGAGGCATAAATTCCGTCAGCCAGTTTAGTCTGACCATCTCATCTGTAA
CATCATTGGCAACGCTACCTTTGCCATGTTTCAGAAACAACTCTGGCGCATCGGGCTTCCCATACAATCG
ATAGATTGTCGCACCTGATTGCCCGACATTATCGCGAGCCCATTTATACCCATATAAATCAGCATCCATG
TTGGAATTTAATCGCGGCCTAGAGCAAGACGTTTCCCGTTGAATATGGCTCATAACACCCCTTGTATTAC
TGTTTATGTAAGCAGACAGTTTTATTGTTCATGACCAAAATCCCTTAACGTGAGTTTTCGTTCCACTGAG
CGTCAGACCCCGTAGAAAAGATCAAAGGATCTTCTTGAGATCCTTTTTTTCTGCGCGTAATCTGCTGCTT
GCAAACAAAAAAACCACCGCTACCAGCGGTGGTTTGTTTGCCGGATCAAGAGCTACCAACTCTTTTTCCG
AAGGTAACTGGCTTCAGCAGAGCGCAGATACCAAATACTGTCCTTCTAGTGTAGCCGTAGTTAGGCCACC
ACTTCAAGAACTCTGTAGCACCGCCTACATACCTCGCTCTGCTAATCCTGTTACCAGTGGCTGCTGCCAG
TGGCGATAAGTCGTGTCTTACCGGGTTGGACTCAAGACGATAGTTACCGGATAAGGCGCAGCGGTCGGGC
TGAACGGGGGGTTCGTGCACACAGCCCAGCTTGGAGCGAACGACCTACACCGAACTGAGATACCTACAGC
GTGAGCTATGAGAAAGCGCCACGCTTCCCGAAGGGAGAAAGGCGGACAGGTATCCGGTAAGCGGCAGGGT
CGGAACAGGAGAGCGCACGAGGGAGCTTCCAGGGGGAAACGCCTGGTATCTTTATAGTCCTGTCGGGTTT
CGCCACCTCTGACTTGAGCGTCGATTTTTGTGATGCTCGTCAGGGGGGCGGAGCCTATGGAAAAACGCCA
GCAACGCGGCCTTTTTACGGTTCCTGGCCTTTTGCTGGCCTTTTGCTCACATGTTCTTTCCTGCGTTATC
CCCTGATTCTGTGGATAACCGTATTACCGCCTTTGAGTGAGCTGATACCGCTCGCCGCAGCCGAACGACC
GAGCGCAGCGAGTCAGTGAGCGAGGAAGCGGAAGAGCGCCTGATGCGGTATTTTCTCCTTACGCATCTGT
GCGGTATTTCACACCGCAATGGTGCACTCTCAGTACAATCTGCTCTGATGCCGCATAGTTAAGCCAGTAT
ACACTCCGCTATCGCTACGTGACTGGGTCATGGCTGCGCCCCGACACCCGCCAACACCCGCTGACGCGCC
CTGACGGGCTTGTCTGCTCCCGGCATCCGCTTACAGACAAGCTGTGACCGTCTCCGGGAGCTGCATGTGT
CAGAGGTTTTCACCGTCATCACCGAAACGCGCGAGGCAGCTGCGGTAAAGCTCATCAGCGTGGTCGTGAA
GCGATTCACAGATGTCTGCCTGTTCATCCGCGTCCAGCTCGTTGAGTTTCTCCAGAAGCGTTAATGTCTG
GCTTCTGATAAAGCGGGCCATGTTAAGGGCGGTTTTTTCCTGTTTGGTCACTGATGCCTCCGTGTAAGGG
GGATTTCTGTTCATGGGGGTAATGATACCGATGAAACGAGAGAGGATGCTCACGATACGGGTTACTGATG
ATGAACATGCCCGGTTACTGGAACGTTGTGAGGGTAAACAACTGGCGGTATGGATGCGGCGGGACCAGAG
AAAAATCACTCAGGGTCAATGCCAGCGCTTCGTTAATACAGATGTAGGTGTTCCACAGGGTAGCCAGCAG
CATCCTGCGATGCAGATCCGGAACATAATGGTGCAGGGCGCTGACTTCCGCGTTTCCAGACTTTACGAAA
CACGGAAACCGAAGACCATTCATGTTGTTGCTCAGGTCGCAGACGTTTTGCAGCAGCAGTCGCTTCACGT
TCGCTCGCGTATCGGTGATTCATTCTGCTAACCAGTAAGGCAACCCCGCCAGCCTAGCCGGGTCCTCAAC
GACAGGAGCACGATCATGCGCACCCGTGGGGCCGCCATGCCGGCGATAATGGCCTGCTTCTCGCCGAAAC
GTTTGGTGGCGGGACCAGTGACGAAGGCTTGAGCGAGGGCGTGCAAGATTCCGAATACCGCAAGCGACAG
GCCGATCATCGTCGCGCTCCAGCGAAAGCGGTCCTCGCCGAAAATGACCCAGAGCGCTGCCGGCACCTGT
CCTACGAGTTGCATGATAAAGAAGACAGTCATAAGTGCGGCGACGATAGTCATGCCCCGCGCCCACCGGA
AGGAGCTGACTGGGTTGAAGGCTCTCAAGGGCATCGGTCGAGATCCCGGTGCCTAATGAGTGAGCTAACT
TACATTAATTGCGTTGCGCTCACTGCCCGCTTTCCAGTCGGGAAACCTGTCGTGCCAGCTGCATTAATGA
ATCGGCCAACGCGCGGGGAGAGGCGGTTTGCGTATTGGGCGCCAGGGTGGTTTTTCTTTTCACCAGTGAG
ACGGGCAACAGCTGATTGCCCTTCACCGCCTGGCCCTGAGAGAGTTGCAGCAAGCGGTCCACGCTGGTTT
GCCCCAGCAGGCGAAAATCCTGTTTGATGGTGGTTAACGGCGGGATATAACATGAGCTGTCTTCGGTATC
GTCGTATCCCACTACCGAGATATCCGCACCAACGCGCAGCCCGGACTCGGTAATGGCGCGCATTGCGCCC
AGCGCCATCTGATCGTTGGCAACCAGCATCGCAGTGGGAACGATGCCCTCATTCAGCATTTGCATGGTTT
GTTGAAAACCGGACATGGCACTCCAGTCGCCTTCCCGTTCCGCTATCGGCTGAATTTGATTGCGAGTGAG
ATATTTATGCCAGCCAGCCAGACGCAGACGCGCCGAGACAGAACTTAATGGGCCCGCTAACAGCGCGATT
TGCTGGTGACCCAATGCGACCAGATGCTCCACGCCCAGTCGCGTACCGTCTTCATGGGAGAAAATAATAC
TGTTGATGGGTGTCTGGTCAGAGACATCAAGAAATAACGCCGGAACATTAGTGCAGGCAGCTTCCACAGC
AATGGCATCCTGGTCATCCAGCGGATAGTTAATGATCAGCCCACTGACGCGTTGCGCGAGAAGATTGTGC
ACCGCCGCTTTACAGGCTTCGACGCCGCTTCGTTCTACCATCGACACCACCACGCTGGCACCCAGTTGAT
CGGCGCGAGATTTAATCGCCGCGACAATTTGCGACGGCGCGTGCAGGGCCAGACTGGAGGTGGCAACGCC
AATCAGCAACGACTGTTTGCCCGCCAGTTGTTGTGCCACGCGGTTGGGAATGTAATTCAGCTCCGCCATC
GCCGCTTCCACTTTTTCCCGCGTTTTCGCAGAAACGTGGCTGGCCTGGTTCACCACGCGGGAAACGGTCT
GATAAGAGACACCGGCATACTCTGCGACATCGTATAACGTTACTGGTTTCACATTCACCACCCTGAATTG
ACTCTCTTCCGGGCGCTATCATGCCATACCGCGAAAGGTTTTGCGCCATTCGATGGTGTCCGGGATCTCG
ACGCTCTCCCTTATGCGACTCCTGCATTAGGAAGCAGCCCAGTAGTAGGTTGAGGCCGTTGAGCACCGCC
GCCGCAAGGAATGGTGCATGCAAGGAGATGGCGCCCAACAGTCCCCCGGCCACGGGGCCTGCCACCATAC
CCACGCCGAAACAAGCGCTCATGAGCCCGAAGTGGCGAGCCCGATCTTCCCCATCGGTGATGTCGGCGAT
ATAGGCGCCAGCAACCGCACCTGTGGCGCCGGTGATGCCGGCCACGATGCGTCCGGCGTAGAGGATCGAG
ATCTCGATCCCGCGAAATTAATACGACTCACTATAGGGGAATTGTGAGCGGATAACAATTCCCCTCTAGA
AATAATTTTGTTTAACTTTAAGAAGGAGATATACCATGGGCCATCACCATCACCATCACGAACAAAAACT
CATCTCAGAAGAGGATCTGAGGAGCAGGAGCGAGGCTTCCAAGACCGGCCTTTCTCCGTTTTCCCCGGGG
GATGTGATTAAGAGAGTCCCCGGGCTGCGGCCTTTCTCCCCTGGGCCGAACAAGGGAGCCGGTGTAAAGC
GGCGGAACCCATTTGCCAGCCTAGAGAATACGGTGTGTAGTCCTGTCAAGCGCCGAGCGGAGACTGTAGC
GGAATATGGAGCCGCTTCCCTCGAGCCCCGGGCACTTTCAGCTGTGCGGCCCTCCTGCTTGGGACAGGAC
AGCCCGGAGCCCCCGCAGTTTAATTCAGTTGAAGATGTGATTTGGGGAGATCCTCTTGCCGCTGATGCCG
ATCCACTTGTAAAGACCGAATCCCCCGAGAAGCCAGCTCCAGCCTGTGAGATACCTAAGGGATCCGTGAC
TTTTCCTGCTGACTGGAGTTTAAAGACCCGCTTGCTGTTCACATCGTCTCATTCATTTAGTTGGGCCGAT
CACCTAAAAGCCCAAGAAGAAGCACAAGGCCTAGTAATGCAGTGCCGTGCCACCGCAGTCAATCTGCCGC
ATAGTATTCAGGAGCCAAAGTTATCCACAGACCTACGATGTGCCTTTCAGCAAAGTCTTGTGCACTGGAT
TCATCCGTCGCTTCCTTGGGTACAGCTTTTTCCAAGGATTGGGGTAGATCGCAAGATGGCCGGCAAAAAC
ACTCCTTGGTCTCAGGATGAATCATTGCAGCAAGTCCTAATGAGTGAATGGGCTCTGAGTTTTACGTCCT
TGTATAATTTACTGAAAGCCAAACTGTGTCCATATTTCTATGTGTGTACGTATCAGTTCACTGTGTTGTT
CCGTGCGGCCGGGCTTGCAGGAAGTGATGTCATTACTGCGGTCATGTCGCCCACAACCAGAGGTTTAAGG
GAAGCCATGAAAAATGAAGGAATCACTTTCTCCCAGCCACTAGTAGAAGATGATACTGGCAAAAAGCAAA
AGAAACCGGAAGCAGCTTCACAAGGAGACATAAATCCTGAGAAAGAAAATGGCACAGCAGAAGCAGATGA
GGCATCGGATGAAAGCGATGAAGATGAAAGCTTCTCTTGGCTAGAAGAGATGGGAGTTGAAGATAAAATT
AAAAAGCCAGATTCAATATCTATTAAACTCCGTAAAGAGAAGAATGAAGTGAAACTAGACCATAAGCCTG
AATCCGTTGTATTGGTGAAAGGTACAAACACGTTCACTTTACTGAACTTCCTCATAAACTGTAAGAGTAT
TGTCGCTGCTGCTGGTCTCCAAGCCGGGCTTCCTCCCACTCTGCTGTCTCCAGTCGCATTCCGAGGAGCA
ACAATGCACGCGCTTAAGGCAAGGAGTGTGAATGTGAAGACTCGGGTGAACTCTGGTTATAAGGATCAGT
TTAGTCTGGAGATAACTGGCCCTATTATGCCCCATTCACTGCACTCTCTGACGATGTTACTTCAGTCTGC
GCAAAGAGGGAGCTTTTCTGCAGGACTCTATACTCATGAGCCAACTGCAGTTTTTAATACTCCCATCCAC
TCTCAAGCTGTGAAGGAGATTTCTGCAGATCTGCAAAACTGTGGCCTTCACCCATGTACAGTAGAACAGC
TCACCCAAGTGAATGAACTGGGAAAGCTCTCTCTGCGCCACCTGGAAATGACCGACTACAGGTACACCTG
GAAATAAGAATTCGAGCTCCGTCGACAAGCTTGCGGCCGCACTCGAGCACCACCACCACCACCACTGAGA
TCCGGCTGCTAACAAAGCCCGAAAGGAAGCTGAGTTGGCTGCTGCCACCGCTGAGCAATAACTAGCATAA
CCCCTTGGGGCCTCTAAACGGGTCTTGAGGGGTTTTTTGCTGAAAGGAGGAACTATATCCGGATTGGCGA
ATGGG
